Addgene plasmid #214742: pMBA325
Purpose: Medium copy glmS-nadE plasmid containing spectinomycin as antibiotic resistance gene (ARG) for validation
Depositing lab: Tae Seok Moon. Depositing organization: Washington University in Saint Louis. Publication: Engineering E. coli strains using antibiotic-resistance-gene-free plasmids. Amrofell MB, Rengarajan S, Vo ST, Ramirez Tovar ES, LoBello L, Dantas G, Moon TS. Cell Rep Methods. 2023 Dec 18;3(12):100669. doi: 10.1016/j.crmeth.2023.100669. Epub 2023 Dec 11. PubMed 38086386.
Backbone
  Vector backbone: p15A
  Vector type: Bacterial Expression
Growth in bacteria
  Bacterial resistance: Spectinomycin, 50 μg/mL
  Growth temperature: 37°C
  Growth strain: DH5alpha
  Copy number: Unknown
Gene/Insert
  Gene/Insert name: BBa_J23108-RBS(8455)-glmS-RBS(5392)-nadE
  Species: other
  Cloning method: Gibson Cloning
Terms and licenses: Academic/Nonprofit Terms; Industry Terms: Not Available to Industry
Depositor comments: Please note: Plasmid contains an A76T mutation in glmS. This mutation is not known to affect plasmid function.
How to cite: pMBA325 was a gift from Tae Seok Moon (Addgene plasmid # 214742 ; http://n2t.net/addgene:214742 ; RRID:Addgene_214742)
