[The description below was written by a language model from this plasmid's Addgene catalogue record and pLannotate feature annotations shown in this document.]
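Description:
pMBA325 is a 5,092 nt bacterial expression plasmid built on a p15A backbone. The medium-copy p15A origin allows it to coexist in E. coli with ColE1-type plasmids. It is selected with spectinomycin through an aadA (SmR) aminoglycoside adenylyltransferase gene, which also confers streptomycin resistance. In the annotation this marker sits downstream of fragments of a class 1 integron Pc promoter and of a gentamicin acetyltransferase gene, which are probably remnants of the cassette's origin. It is followed by the rrnB T1 and T7Te terminators. A short fragment annotated as RSF ori lies beside the p15A origin and is too small to be a functional replicon.

The payload is a synthetic two-gene operon, assembled by Gibson cloning, in which a constitutive Anderson-series promoter drives E. coli glmS and nadE, each preceded by its own designed ribosome binding site. The catalogue names the promoter BBa_J23108, whereas the automated annotation labels it J23119. These are closely related members of the same promoter family, and the depositor's designation is probably the more reliable. glmS encodes the glutamine-dependent enzyme that converts fructose-6-phosphate to glucosamine-6-phosphate in the first step of hexosamine synthesis, and nadE encodes NAD synthetase. A lambda t0 terminator is annotated downstream of the operon, on the opposite strand. The depositor notes an A76T substitution in glmS that is not known to affect function.

The plasmid comes from work on engineering E. coli with plasmids free of antibiotic resistance genes, where plasmid-borne glmS and nadE presumably serve as essential-gene markers for plasmid maintenance. This version retains the spectinomycin marker and is described as a validation construct.
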