Features (pLannotate 1.2.2; 11 found; start..end, strand, type, name):
      2..35      +  promoter       J23119 promoter: bacterial promoter (Registry of Standard Biological Parts BBa J23119)
     71..1897    +  CDS            glmS: GLMS_ECOLI - Experimental evidence at protein level: Swiss-Prot protein existence level 1. Catalyzes the first step in hexosamine metabolism, converting fructose-6P into glucosamine-6P using glutamine as a nitrogen source. From Escherichia coli (strain K12).
   1936..2760    +  CDS            nadE: NADE_ECOLI - Also known as efg From Escherichia coli (strain K12).
   2869..2963    -  terminator     lambda t0 terminator: transcription terminator from phage lambda
   3081..3104    +  promoter       Pc promoter (fragment): intI1 (promoter lies within the coding sequence); class 1 integron promoter
   3280..3336    +  CDS            GmR (fragment): gentamycin acetyltransferase; aacC1; confers resistance to gentamycin
   3343..4134    +  CDS            SmR: aminoglycoside adenylyltransferase (Murphy, 1985); aadA; confers resistance to spectinomycin and streptomycin
   4166..4237    +  terminator     rrnB T1 terminator: transcription terminator T1 from the E. coli rrnB gene
   4253..4280    +  terminator     T7Te terminator: phage T7 early transcription terminator
   4299..4353    -  rep_origin     RSF ori (fragment): Plasmids containing the RSF 1030 origin of replication can be propagated in E. coli cells that contain additional plasmids with compatible origins.
   4442..4987    -  rep_origin     p15A ori: Plasmids containing the medium-copy-number p15A origin of replication can be propagated in E. coli cells that contain a second plasmid with the ColE1 origin.
>Addgene plasmid #214742 | pMBA325 | addgene full sequence | sequence record 427333 | Addgene NGS Result
CTGACAGCTAGCTCAGTCCTAGGTATAATGCTAGCGTCAATTTAGTAGTAGACCACAAGGAGGTTGCTTA
ATGTGTGGAATTGTTGGCGCGATCGCGCAACGTGATGTAGCAGAAATCCTTCTTGAAGGTTTACGTCGTC
TGGAATACCGCGGATATGACTCTGCCGGTCTGGCCGTTGTTGATGCAGAAGGTCATATGACCCGCCTGCG
TCGCCTCGGTAAAGTCCAGATGCTGGCACAGGCAGCGGAAGAACATCCTCTGCATGGCGGCACTGGTATT
GCTCACACTCGCTGGACGACCCACGGTGAACCTTCAGAAGTGAATGCGCATCCGCATGTTTCTGAACACA
TTGTGGTGGTGCATAACGGCATCATCGAAAACCATGAACCGCTGCGTGAAGAGCTAAAAGCGCGTGGCTA
TACCTTCGTTTCTGAAACCGACACCGAAGTGATTGCCCATCTGGTGAACTGGGAGCTGAAACAAGGCGGG
ACTCTGCGTGAGGCCGTTCTGCGTGCTATCCCGCAGCTGCGTGGTGCGTACGGTACAGTGATCATGGACT
CCCGTCACCCGGATACCCTGCTGGCGGCACGTTCTGGTAGTCCGCTGGTGATTGGCCTGGGGATGGGCGA
AAACTTTATCGCTTCTGACCAGCTGGCGCTGTTGCCGGTGACCCGTCGCTTTATCTTCCTTGAAGAGGGC
GATATTGCGGAAATCACTCGCCGTTCGGTAAACATCTTCGATAAAACTGGCGCGGAAGTAAAACGTCAGG
ATATCGAATCCAATCTGCAATATGACGCGGGCGATAAAGGCATTTACCGTCACTACATGCAGAAAGAGAT
CTACGAACAGCCGAACGCGATCAAAAACACCCTTACCGGACGCATCAGCCACGGTCAGGTTGATTTAAGC
GAGCTGGGACCGAACGCCGACGAACTGCTGTCGAAGGTTGAGCATATTCAGATCCTCGCCTGTGGTACTT
CTTATAACTCCGGTATGGTTTCCCGCTACTGGTTTGAATCGCTAGCAGGTATTCCGTGCGACGTCGAAAT
CGCCTCTGAATTCCGCTATCGCAAATCTGCCGTGCGTCGTAACAGCCTGATGATCACCTTGTCACAGTCT
GGCGAAACCGCGGATACCCTGGCTGGCCTGCGTCTGTCGAAAGAGCTGGGTTACCTTGGTTCACTGGCAA
TCTGTAACGTTCCGGGTTCTTCTCTGGTGCGCGAATCCGATCTGGCGCTAATGACCAACGCGGGTACAGA
AATCGGCGTGGCATCCACTAAAGCATTCACCACTCAGTTAACTGTGCTGTTGATGCTGGTGGCGAAGCTG
TCTCGCCTGAAAGGTCTGGATGCCTCCATTGAACATGACATCGTGCATGGTCTGCAGGCGCTGCCGAGCC
GTATTGAGCAGATGCTGTCTCAGGACAAACGCATTGAAGCGCTGGCAGAAGATTTCTCTGACAAACATCA
CGCGCTGTTCCTGGGCCGTGGCGATCAGTACCCAATCGCGCTGGAAGGCGCATTGAAGTTGAAAGAGATC
TCTTACATTCACGCTGAAGCCTACGCTGCTGGCGAACTGAAACACGGTCCGCTGGCGCTAATTGATGCCG
ATATGCCGGTTATTGTTGTTGCACCGAACAACGAATTGCTGGAAAAACTGAAATCCAACATTGAAGAAGT
TCGCGCGCGTGGCGGTCAGTTGTATGTCTTCGCCGATCAGGATGCGGGTTTTGTAAGTAGCGATAACATG
CACATCATCGAGATGCCGCATGTGGAAGAGGTGATTGCACCGATCTTCTACACCGTTCCGCTGCAGCTGC
TGGCTTACCATGTCGCGCTGATCAAAGGCACCGACGTTGACCAGCCGCGTAACCTGGCAAAATCGGTTAC
GGTTGAGTAAGAACGATACCTAATAGAAAATAGGAATTGACACCAATGACATTGCAACAACAAATAATAA
AGGCGCTGGGCGCAAAACCGCAGATTAATGCTGAAGAGGAAATTCGTCGTAGTATCGATTTTCTGAAAAG
CTACCTGCAAACTTATCCGTTCATTAAATCACTGGTGCTCGGGATCAGCGGCGGTCAGGACTCCACGCTT
GCCGGTAAGCTGTGCCAGATGGCGATTAATGAGCTGCGCCAGGAAACCGGCAACGAATCACTGCAATTTA
TTGCCGTACGCCTGCCCTATGGTGTCCAGGCCGACGAACAAGATTGCCAGGATGCCATCGCCTTTATTCA
ACCGGATCGCGTATTAACCGTTAATATCAAGGGCGCGGTACTCGCCAGCGAGCAGGCATTGCGGGAAGCA
GGCATTGAACTGAGCGATTTTGTCCGTGGCAATGAAAAAGCGCGTGAGCGGATGAAAGCACAATATAGCA
TTGCGGGTATGACCAGCGGTGTCGTGGTGGGCACCGATCATGCTGCAGAAGCTATTACCGGATTCTTCAC
TAAATATGGTGACGGCGGTACGGACATTAATCCGCTGTATCGTCTCAACAAACGTCAGGGTAAACAGTTA
CTGGCGGCATTAGGTTGCCCGGAACACCTTTATAAGAAAGCGCCAACGGCCGATCTTGAAGATGATCGCC
CTTCTCTGCCGGATGAAGTGGCACTCGGCGTGACCTATGACAATATCGACGACTATCTGGAAGGGAAAAA
CGTACCTGAACAGGTCGCCAGAACAATAGAGAACTGGTATCTGAAAACCGAACATAAACGCCGTCCGCCA
ATTACCGTTTTCGATGATTTCTGGAAAAAGTAAAGCCTCAAAGTAATCAAGCCCTGGTAACTGCCAGGGC
TTTTTTATTTCATCTTTGAATCAACATATTAAAATTCATCGAATGGCATCCTTGCTAACAGTGCTTGTAT
TCTCACCAATAAAAAACGCCCGGCGGCAACCGAGCGTTCTGAACAAATCCAGATGGAGTTCTGAGGTCAT
TACTGGATCTATCAACAGGAGTCCAAGCGAGCTCTCGAACCCCAGAGTCCCAGCCAGGACAGAAATGCCT
CGACTTCGCTGCTACCCAAGGTTGCCGGGTGACGCACACCGTGGAAACGGATGAAGGCACGAACCCAGTG
GACATAAGCCTGTTCGGTTCGTAAGCTGTAATGCAAGTAGCGTATGCGCTCACGCAACTGGTCCAGAACC
TTGACCGAACGCAGCGGTGGTAACGGCGCAGTGGCGGTTTTCATGGCTTGTTATGACTGTTTTTTTGGGG
TACAGTCTATGCCTCGGGCATCCAAGCAGCAAGCGCGTTACGCCGTGGGTCGATGTTTGATGTTATGGAG
CAGCAACGATGTTACGCAGCAGGGCAGTCGCCCTAAAACAAAGTTAAACATTATGAGGGAAGCGGTGATC
GCCGAAGTATCGACTCAACTATCAGAGGTAGTTGGCGTCATCGAGCGCCATCTCGAACCGACGTTGCTGG
CCGTACATTTGTACGGCTCCGCAGTGGATGGCGGCCTGAAGCCACACAGTGATATTGATTTGCTGGTTAC
GGTGACCGTAAGGCTTGATGAAACAACGCGGCGAGCTTTGATCAACGACCTTTTGGAAACTTCGGCTTCC
CCTGGAGAGAGTGAGATTCTCCGCGCTGTAGAAGTCACCATTGTTGTGCACGACGACATCATTCCGTGGC
GTTATCCAGCTAAGCGCGAACTGCAATTTGGAGAATGGCAGCGCAATGACATTCTTGCAGGTATCTTCGA
GCCAGCCACGATCGACATTGATCTGGCTATCTTGCTGACAAAAGCAAGAGAACATAGCGTTGCCTTGGTA
GGTCCAGCGGCGGAGGAACTCTTTGATCCGGTTCCTGAACAGGATCTATTTGAGGCGCTAAATGAAACCT
TAACGCTATGGAACTCGCCGCCCGACTGGGCTGGCGATGAGCGAAATGTAGTGCTTACGTTGTCCCGCAT
TTGGTACAGCGCAGTAACCGGCAAAATCGCGCCGAAGGATGTCGCTGCCGACTGGGCAATGGAGCGCCTG
CCGGTCCAGTATCAGCCCGTCATACTTGAAGCTAGACAGGCTTATCTTGGACAAGAAGAAGATCGCTTGG
CCTCGCGCGCAGATCAGTTGGAAGAATTTGTCCACTACGTGAAAGGCGAGATCACCAAGGTAGTCGGCAA
ATAAGATCCAAACTCGAGTAAGGATCTCCAGGCATCAAATAAAACGAAAGGCTCAGTCGAAAGACTGGGC
CTTTCGTTTTATCTGTTGTTTGTCGGTGAACGCTCTCTACTAGAGTCACACTGGCTCACCTTCGGGTGGG
CCTTTCTGCGTTTATACCTAGGGATATATTCCGCTTCCTCGCTCACTGACTCGCTACGCTCGGTCGTTCG
ACTGCGGCGAGCGAAAATGGCTTACGAACGGGGCGGAGATTTCCTGGAAGATGCCAGGAAGATACTTAAC
AGGGAAGTGAGAGGGCCGCGGCAAAGCCGTTTTTCCATAGGCTCCGCCCCCCTGACAAGCATCACGAAAT
CTGACGCTCAAATCAGTGGTGGCGAAACCCGACAGGACTATAAAGATACCAGGCGTTTCCCCCTGGCGGC
TCCCTCGTGCGCTCTCCTGTTCCTGCCTTTCGGTTTACCGGTGTCATTCCGCTGTTATGGCCGCGTTTGT
CTCATTCCACGCCTGACACTCAGTTCCGGGTAGGCAGTTCGCTCCAAGCTGGACTGTATGCACGAACCCC
CCGTTCAGTCCGACCGCTGCGCCTTATCCGGTAACTATCGTCTTGAGTCCAACCCGGAAAGACATGCAAA
AGCACCACTGGCAGCAGCCACTGGTAATTGATTTAGAGGAGTTAGTCTTGAAGTCATGCGCCGGTTAAGG
CTAAACTGAAAGGACAAGTTTTGGTGACTGCGCTCCTCCAAGCCAGTTACCTCGGTTCAAAGAGTTGGTA
GCTCAGAGAACCTTCGAAAAACCGCCCTGCAAGGCGGTTTTTTCGTTTTCAGAGCAAGAGATTACGCGCA
GACCAAAACGATCTCAAGAAGATCATCTTATTAATCAGATAAAATATTTCTAGATTTCAGTGCAATTTAT
CTCTTCAAATGTAGCAGAGGCTAGTGTAGATCGCTACTAGAGCGCACTGACC
